Addgene plasmid #217786: HUHe variant click editor (CE1) - pCMV-T7-CoCV-nCas9-EcKlenow (JO1262)
Purpose: Variant CE1 construct with CoCV HUH endonuclease, expressed from CMV or T7 promoters.
Depositing lab: Benjamin Kleinstiver. Depositing organization: Massachusetts General Hospital. Publication: Click editing enables programmable genome writing using DNA polymerases and HUH endonucleases. Ferreira da Silva J, Tou CJ, King EM, Eller ML, Rufino-Ramos D, Ma L, Cromwell CR, Metovic J, Benning FMC, Chao LH, Eichler FS, Kleinstiver BP. Nat Biotechnol. 2024 Jul 22. doi: 10.1038/s41587-024-02324-x. PubMed 39039307.
Backbone
  Vector backbone: pCMV-T7-SpCas9-P2A-EGFP (RTW3027)
  Backbone manufacturer: Addgene #139987
  Vector type: Mammalian Expression, CRISPR ; in vitro transcription; T7 promoter
Growth in bacteria
  Bacterial resistance: Ampicillin, 100 μg/mL
  Growth temperature: 37°C
  Growth strain: DH5alpha
  Copy number: High Copy
Gene/Insert
  Gene/Insert name: CoCV-XTEN-nSpCas9-BPNLS-EcKlenow(-exo)-BPNLS (alt name: JO1262)
  Species: Synthetic
  Mutation: nSpCas9(H840A); EcKlenow(-exo;D355A/E357A)
  Promoter: CMV and T7
  Tag / fusion protein: BPNLS (C terminal on backbone)
  Cloning method: Gibson Cloning
  Sequencing primers: 5′ oBK6928-CCAAGTCTCCACCCCATTGACG; 3′ oBK219-GGGAGTGGCACCTTCCAGGGTC
Terms and licenses: Academic/Nonprofit Terms; Industry Terms: Not Available to Industry
Depositor comments: Please visit https://doi.org/10.1101/2023.09.12.557440 for bioRxiv preprint.
How to cite: HUHe variant click editor (CE1) - pCMV-T7-CoCV-nCas9-EcKlenow (JO1262) was a gift from Benjamin Kleinstiver (Addgene plasmid # 217786 ; http://n2t.net/addgene:217786 ; RRID:Addgene_217786)
