[The description below was written by a language model from this plasmid's Addgene catalogue record and pLannotate feature annotations shown in this document.]
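Description:
HUHe variant click editor (CE1) - pCMV-T7-CoCV-nCas9-EcKlenow (JO1262) is a 9,963 nt mammalian expression and in vitro transcription plasmid built by Gibson cloning into the pCMV-T7-SpCas9-P2A-EGFP (RTW3027) backbone. It is maintained in E. coli at high copy through a ColE1/pUC-type origin and selected with ampicillin via the β-lactamase gene and its native promoter. Short remnants of lac regulatory elements, a pBluescript polylinker, an SV40 promoter and the pBR322 bom region are annotated in the backbone and appear to be cloning vestiges rather than functional parts.

The payload is a single synthetic fusion open reading frame placed downstream of the CMV enhancer/promoter, followed by a T7 promoter, and terminated by the bovine growth hormone polyadenylation signal. This allows expression after transfection into mammalian cells or production of mRNA with T7 RNA polymerase. From N to C terminus, the protein comprises the CoCV HUH endonuclease, an XTEN linker, the SpCas9 H840A nickase, a bipartite NLS, the E. coli DNA polymerase I Klenow fragment made exonuclease-deficient by D355A/E357A, and a second bipartite NLS. The annotation software matched the HUH domain to a related circovirus Rep protein, reflecting the family's ability to nick a specific ssDNA sequence and become covalently joined to its 5′ end. In click editing, this property tethers a DNA template to the editor, the nickase cuts the guide-specified genomic strand, and the polymerase extends from the nick to write the templated change. This construct is a CE1 variant for testing CoCV as an alternative HUH domain. The feature table shows no guide RNA cassette or fluorescent reporter, so guide and template components must be supplied separately.
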