Features (pLannotate 1.2.2; 18 found; start..end, strand, type, name):
    113..217     -  promoter       AmpR promoter: bla
    288..332     -  misc_feature   bom (fragment): basis of mobility region from pBR322
    487..866     +  enhancer       CMV enhancer: human cytomegalovirus immediate early enhancer
    867..1070    +  promoter       CMV promoter: human cytomegalovirus (CMV) immediate early promoter
   1112..1130    +  promoter       T7 promoter: promoter for bacteriophage T7 RNA polymerase
   1231..1551    +  CDS            Rep (fragment): REP_BFDV - Experimental evidence at protein level: Swiss-Prot protein existence level 1. Essential for the replication of viral ssDNA. The closed circular ssDNA genome is first converted to a superhelical dsDNA. Rep and/or Rep' binds a specific hairpin at the genome origin of replication. Introduces an endonucleolytic nick within the conserved sequence 5'-AGTATTAC-3' in the intergenic region of the genome, thereby initiating the rolling circle replication (RCR). Following cleavage, binds covalently to the 5'-phosphate of DNA as a tyrosyl ester. The cleavage gives rise to a free 3'-OH that serv
   1621..3222    +  CDS            Cas9(N): N-terminal portion of Streptococcus pyogenes Cas9 (Zetsche et al., 2015)
   3223..5717    +  CDS            Cas9(C) (fragment): C-terminal portion of Streptococcus pyogenes Cas9 (Zetsche et al., 2015)
   5821..7638    +  CDS            polA (fragment): DPO1_ECOLI - Also known as resA. Experimental evidence at protein level: Swiss-Prot protein existence level 1. In addition to polymerase activity, this DNA polymerase exhibits 3'-5' and 5'-3' exonuclease activity. It is able to utilize nicked circular duplex DNA as a template and can unwind the parental DNA strand from its template. From Escherichia coli (strain K12).
   7759..7983    +  polyA_signal   bGH poly(A) signal: bovine growth hormone polyadenylation signal
   7987..8008    +  promoter       SV40 promoter (fragment): SV40 enhancer and early promoter
   8013..8029    +  misc_feature   MCS (fragment): pBluescript multiple cloning site
   8078..8094    -  protein_bind   lac operator: The lac repressor binds to the lac operator to inhibit transcription in E. coli. This inhibition can be relieved by adding lactose or isopropyl-β-D-thiogalactopyranoside (IPTG). lac repressor encoded by lacI
   8102..8132    -  promoter       lac promoter: promoter for the E. coli lac operon
   8147..8168    -  protein_bind   CAP binding site: CAP binding activates transcription in the presence of cAMP. E. coli catabolite activator protein
   8181..8273    -  CDS            lacI (fragment): lac repressor; lacI; The lac repressor binds to the lac operator to inhibit transcription in E. coli. This inhibition can be relieved by adding lactose or isopropyl-β-D-thiogalactopyranoside (IPTG).
   8456..9044    -  rep_origin     ori: high-copy-number ColE1/pMB1/pBR322/pUC origin of replication
   9215..112     -  CDS            AmpR (across the origin): β-lactamase; bla; confers resistance to ampicillin, carbenicillin, and related antibiotics
>Addgene plasmid #217786 | HUHe variant click editor (CE1) - pCMV-T7-CoCV-nCas9-EcKlenow (JO1262) | addgene full sequence | sequence record 432849 | Addgene NGS Result
ACTGATCTTCAGCATCTTTTACTTTCACCAGCGTTTCTGGGTGAGCAAAAACAGGAAGGCAAAATGCCGC
AAAAAAGGGAATAAGGGCGACACGGAAATGTTGAATACTCATACTCTTCCTTTTTCAATATTATTGAAGC
ATTTATCAGGGTTATTGTCTCATGAGCGGATACATATTTGAATGTATTTAGAAAAATAAACAAATAGGGG
TTCCGCGCACATTTCCCCGAAAAGTGCCACCTGACGTCGACGGATCGGGAGATCGATCTCCCGATCCCCT
AGGGTCGACTCTCAGTACAATCTGCTCTGATGCCGCATAGTTAAGCCAGTATCTGCTCCCTGCTTGTGTG
TTGGAGGTCGCTGAGTAGTGCGCGAGCAAAATTTAAGCTACAACAAGGCAAGGCTTGACCGACAATTGCA
TGAAGAATCTGCTTAGGGTTAGGCGTTTTGCGCTGCTTCGCGATGTACGGGCCAGATATACGCGTTGACA
TTGATTATTGACTAGTTATTAATAGTAATCAATTACGGGGTCATTAGTTCATAGCCCATATATGGAGTTC
CGCGTTACATAACTTACGGTAAATGGCCCGCCTGGCTGACCGCCCAACGACCCCCGCCCATTGACGTCAA
TAATGACGTATGTTCCCATAGTAACGCCAATAGGGACTTTCCATTGACGTCAATGGGTGGAGTATTTACG
GTAAACTGCCCACTTGGCAGTACATCAAGTGTATCATATGCCAAGTACGCCCCCTATTGACGTCAATGAC
GGTAAATGGCCCGCCTGGCATTATGCCCAGTACATGACCTTATGGGACTTTCCTACTTGGCAGTACATCT
ACGTATTAGTCATCGCTATTACCATGGTGATGCGGTTTTGGCAGTACATCAATGGGCGTGGATAGCGGTT
TGACTCACGGGGATTTCCAAGTCTCCACCCCATTGACGTCAATGGGAGTTTGTTTTGGCACCAAAATCAA
CGGGACTTTCCAAAATGTCGTAACAACTCCGCCCCATTGACGCAAATGGGCGGTAGGCGTGTACGGTGGG
AGGTCTATATAAGCAGAGCTGGTTTAGTGAACCGTCAGATCCGCTAGAGATCCGCGGCCGCTAATACGAC
TCACTATAGGGAGAGCCGCCACCATGGCCCCTTGTAAACCTGGCAGCAACCCCCCCAAGGGAAGAGTGTC
CGCCGCCGAGGGAGGCGCCCGGAGAGAGGCTACAAGACGGCCTCCAAGAGAAGCCGCTGCTAAGCGCTGG
TGCTTCACCCTCAACAACCCTACCGAGGAAGAGATCAAGAGCCTGGAAACATGGCTGGTCAGCGACTTCC
ACTACGCCATCGTGGGCAAGGAAGTGGGCGAGCAGGGAACCCCTCATCTGCAGGGCTTCGTGCACCTGAA
GCAAAAGAAGAGGCTGCCTCAGCTGAAACAGCTGTTTAAGCGGGCCCACTGGGAGAAGGCCAGAGGCTCT
GATGAGGACAACGAGAAATACTGCAGCAAGGAAGGCAACGTGCTGCTGACCCTGGGCATCCCCGCCAAGG
GCAATAGAAGCGGAGGCTCTAGCGGCTCCGAGACACCCGGCACATCTGAGTCCGCCACCCCTGAGAGCAG
CGGCGGCAGCGACAAGAAGTACAGCATCGGCCTGGACATCGGCACCAACTCTGTGGGCTGGGCCGTGATC
ACCGACGAGTACAAGGTGCCCAGCAAGAAATTCAAGGTGCTGGGCAACACCGACCGGCACAGCATCAAGA
AGAACCTGATCGGAGCCCTGCTGTTCGACAGCGGCGAAACAGCCGAGGCCACCCGGCTGAAGAGAACCGC
CAGAAGAAGATACACCAGACGGAAGAACCGGATCTGCTATCTGCAAGAGATCTTCAGCAACGAGATGGCC
AAGGTGGACGACAGCTTCTTCCACAGACTGGAAGAGTCCTTCCTGGTGGAAGAGGATAAGAAGCACGAGC
GGCACCCCATCTTCGGCAACATCGTGGACGAGGTGGCCTACCACGAGAAGTACCCCACCATCTACCACCT
GAGAAAGAAACTGGTGGACAGCACCGACAAGGCCGACCTGCGGCTGATCTATCTGGCCCTGGCCCACATG
ATCAAGTTCCGGGGCCACTTCCTGATCGAGGGCGACCTGAACCCCGACAACAGCGACGTGGACAAGCTGT
TCATCCAGCTGGTGCAGACCTACAACCAGCTGTTCGAGGAAAACCCCATCAACGCCAGCGGCGTGGACGC
CAAGGCCATCCTGTCTGCCAGACTGAGCAAGAGCAGACGGCTGGAAAATCTGATCGCCCAGCTGCCCGGC
GAGAAGAAGAATGGCCTGTTCGGAAACCTGATTGCCCTGAGCCTGGGCCTGACCCCCAACTTCAAGAGCA
ACTTCGACCTGGCCGAGGATGCCAAACTGCAGCTGAGCAAGGACACCTACGACGACGACCTGGACAACCT
GCTGGCCCAGATCGGCGACCAGTACGCCGACCTGTTTCTGGCCGCCAAGAACCTGTCCGACGCCATCCTG
CTGAGCGACATCCTGAGAGTGAACACCGAGATCACCAAGGCCCCCCTGAGCGCCTCTATGATCAAGAGAT
ACGACGAGCACCACCAGGACCTGACCCTGCTGAAAGCTCTCGTGCGGCAGCAGCTGCCTGAGAAGTACAA
AGAGATTTTCTTCGACCAGAGCAAGAACGGCTACGCCGGCTACATTGACGGCGGAGCCAGCCAGGAAGAG
TTCTACAAGTTCATCAAGCCCATCCTGGAAAAGATGGACGGCACCGAGGAACTGCTCGTGAAGCTGAACA
GAGAGGACCTGCTGCGGAAGCAGCGGACCTTCGACAACGGCAGCATCCCCCACCAGATCCACCTGGGAGA
GCTGCACGCCATTCTGCGGCGGCAGGAAGATTTTTACCCATTCCTGAAGGACAACCGGGAAAAGATCGAG
AAGATCCTGACCTTCCGCATCCCCTACTACGTGGGCCCTCTGGCCAGGGGAAACAGCAGATTCGCCTGGA
TGACCAGAAAGAGCGAGGAAACCATCACCCCCTGGAACTTCGAGGAAGTGGTGGACAAGGGCGCTTCCGC
CCAGAGCTTCATCGAGCGGATGACCAACTTCGATAAGAACCTGCCCAACGAGAAGGTGCTGCCCAAGCAC
AGCCTGCTGTACGAGTACTTCACCGTGTATAACGAGCTGACCAAAGTGAAATACGTGACCGAGGGAATGA
GAAAGCCCGCCTTCCTGAGCGGCGAGCAGAAAAAGGCCATCGTGGACCTGCTGTTCAAGACCAACCGGAA
AGTGACCGTGAAGCAGCTGAAAGAGGACTACTTCAAGAAAATCGAGTGCTTCGACTCCGTGGAAATCTCC
GGCGTGGAAGATCGGTTCAACGCCTCCCTGGGCACATACCACGATCTGCTGAAAATTATCAAGGACAAGG
ACTTCCTGGACAATGAGGAAAACGAGGACATTCTGGAAGATATCGTGCTGACCCTGACACTGTTTGAGGA
CAGAGAGATGATCGAGGAACGGCTGAAAACCTATGCCCACCTGTTCGACGACAAAGTGATGAAGCAGCTG
AAGCGGCGGAGATACACCGGCTGGGGCAGGCTGAGCCGGAAGCTGATCAACGGCATCCGGGACAAGCAGT
CCGGCAAGACAATCCTGGATTTCCTGAAGTCCGACGGCTTCGCCAACAGAAACTTCATGCAGCTGATCCA
CGACGACAGCCTGACCTTTAAAGAGGACATCCAGAAAGCCCAGGTGTCCGGCCAGGGCGATAGCCTGCAC
GAGCACATTGCCAATCTGGCCGGCAGCCCCGCCATTAAGAAGGGCATCCTGCAGACAGTGAAGGTGGTGG
ACGAGCTCGTGAAAGTGATGGGCCGGCACAAGCCCGAGAACATCGTGATCGAAATGGCCAGAGAGAACCA
GACCACCCAGAAGGGACAGAAGAACAGCCGCGAGAGAATGAAGCGGATCGAAGAGGGCATCAAAGAGCTG
GGCAGCCAGATCCTGAAAGAACACCCCGTGGAAAACACCCAGCTGCAGAACGAGAAGCTGTACCTGTACT
ACCTGCAGAATGGGCGGGATATGTACGTGGACCAGGAACTGGACATCAACCGGCTGTCCGACTACGATGT
GGACGCTATCGTGCCTCAGAGCTTTCTGAAGGACGACTCCATCGACAACAAGGTGCTGACCAGAAGCGAC
AAGAACCGGGGCAAGAGCGACAACGTGCCCTCCGAAGAGGTCGTGAAGAAGATGAAGAACTACTGGCGGC
AGCTGCTGAACGCCAAGCTGATTACCCAGAGAAAGTTCGACAATCTGACCAAGGCCGAGAGAGGCGGCCT
GAGCGAACTGGATAAGGCCGGCTTCATCAAGAGACAGCTGGTGGAAACCCGGCAGATCACAAAGCACGTG
GCACAGATCCTGGACTCCCGGATGAACACTAAGTACGACGAGAATGACAAGCTGATCCGGGAAGTGAAAG
TGATCACCCTGAAGTCCAAGCTGGTGTCCGATTTCCGGAAGGATTTCCAGTTTTACAAAGTGCGCGAGAT
CAACAACTACCACCACGCCCACGACGCCTACCTGAACGCCGTCGTGGGAACCGCCCTGATCAAAAAGTAC
CCTAAGCTGGAAAGCGAGTTCGTGTACGGCGACTACAAGGTGTACGACGTGCGGAAGATGATCGCCAAGA
GCGAGCAGGAAATCGGCAAGGCTACCGCCAAGTACTTCTTCTACAGCAACATCATGAACTTTTTCAAGAC
CGAGATTACCCTGGCCAACGGCGAGATCCGGAAGCGGCCTCTGATCGAGACAAACGGCGAAACCGGGGAG
ATCGTGTGGGATAAGGGCCGGGATTTTGCCACCGTGCGGAAAGTGCTGAGCATGCCCCAAGTGAATATCG
TGAAAAAGACCGAGGTGCAGACAGGCGGCTTCAGCAAAGAGTCTATCCTGCCCAAGAGGAACAGCGATAA
GCTGATCGCCAGAAAGAAGGACTGGGACCCTAAGAAGTACGGCGGCTTCGACAGCCCCACCGTGGCCTAT
TCTGTGCTGGTGGTGGCCAAAGTGGAAAAGGGCAAGTCCAAGAAACTGAAGAGTGTGAAAGAGCTGCTGG
GGATCACCATCATGGAAAGAAGCAGCTTCGAGAAGAATCCCATCGACTTTCTGGAAGCCAAGGGCTACAA
AGAAGTGAAAAAGGACCTGATCATCAAGCTGCCTAAGTACTCCCTGTTCGAGCTGGAAAACGGCCGGAAG
AGAATGCTGGCCTCTGCCGGCGAACTGCAGAAGGGAAACGAACTGGCCCTGCCCTCCAAATATGTGAACT
TCCTGTACCTGGCCAGCCACTATGAGAAGCTGAAGGGCTCCCCCGAGGATAATGAGCAGAAACAGCTGTT
TGTGGAACAGCACAAGCACTACCTGGACGAGATCATCGAGCAGATCAGCGAGTTCTCCAAGAGAGTGATC
CTGGCCGACGCTAATCTGGACAAAGTGCTGTCCGCCTACAACAAGCACCGGGATAAGCCCATCAGAGAGC
AGGCCGAGAATATCATCCACCTGTTTACCCTGACCAATCTGGGAGCCCCTGCCGCCTTCAAGTACTTTGA
CACCACCATCGACCGGAAGAGGTACACCAGCACCAAAGAGGTGCTGGACGCCACCCTGATCCACCAGAGC
ATCACCGGCCTGTACGAGACACGGATCGACCTGTCTCAGCTGGGAGGTGACTCCGGCGGAAGCTCTGGTG
GCAGCAAGCGGACCGCCGACGGCTCTGAATTCGAGAGCCCTAAGAAGAAAAGAAAGGTGAGCGGAGGCTC
TAGCGGCGGAAGCGTTATCTCCTACGACAACTACGTGACCATCCTGGACGAAGAGACACTGAAGGCTTGG
ATCGCTAAACTGGAAAAAGCCCCTGTGTTCGCCTTCGCCACCGCCACCGACTCCTTAGATAACATCAGCG
CCAACCTGGTGGGCCTGTCTTTCGCCATCGAGCCTGGCGTGGCCGCCTACATCCCCGTGGCCCACGATTA
CCTGGATGCCCCAGATCAAATCAGCAGAGAGAGAGCACTGGAGCTCCTGAAGCCCCTGCTGGAGGACGAG
AAGGCCCTGAAGGTGGGACAGAACCTGAAATACGATAGGGGAATCCTGGCTAATTACGGCATCGAGCTGA
GAGGCATCGCCTTCGATACCATGCTGGAATCTTACATCCTGAACAGCGTGGCCGGCCGCCACGACATGGA
CAGCCTGGCTGAACGGTGGCTGAAGCACAAAACCATCACCTTCGAAGAGATCGCCGGAAAGGGCAAGAAC
CAGCTGACATTTAATCAGATCGCACTGGAAGAAGCCGGCAGATACGCCGCTGAGGACGCCGACGTGACCC
TTCAGCTGCACCTGAAGATGTGGCCCGATCTGCAGAAGCACAAGGGCCCACTAAACGTGTTCGAGAACAT
CGAGATGCCTCTGGTGCCCGTCCTGAGCAGAATCGAGAGGAATGGCGTGAAGATCGACCCCAAGGTGCTG
CACAACCACAGCGAGGAACTGACACTGCGGCTGGCCGAGCTGGAAAAGAAGGCCCACGAAATCGCCGGCG
AGGAGTTCAACCTGTCTAGCACCAAGCAGCTACAAACAATCCTGTTCGAGAAGCAGGGCATTAAGCCTCT
GAAAAAGACACCTGGCGGAGCCCCCAGCACCAGCGAAGAAGTGCTGGAGGAACTGGCGCTGGATTACCCT
CTGCCCAAAGTGATCCTGGAATATAGAGGACTGGCCAAGCTGAAGTCTACATACACCGACAAGCTGCCTC
TGATGATCAACCCCAAGACCGGCCGGGTGCATACATCTTATCACCAGGCCGTGACAGCCACCGGCCGGCT
GAGCAGCACAGATCCTAACCTGCAAAACATCCCAGTGCGGAACGAAGAGGGCAGAAGAATCAGACAGGCT
TTCATTGCCCCTGAGGACTACGTCATCGTGTCTGCTGACTACAGCCAGATAGAACTGAGAATCATGGCCC
ATCTGTCTCGGGACAAGGGCCTGCTGACCGCTTTTGCAGAAGGCAAGGACATCCACAGAGCCACCGCTGC
CGAAGTGTTCGGCCTGCCTCTGGAAACAGTGACCAGCGAGCAAAGAAGGTCCGCCAAGGCCATTAACTTC
GGCCTGATCTACGGCATGAGCGCCTTTGGCCTGGCCAGACAGCTCAACATCCCTAGAAAGGAGGCCCAGA
AATACATGGACCTGTACTTCGAGCGGTACCCCGGCGTGCTGGAGTACATGGAACGGACCAGAGCCCAGGC
TAAAGAGCAGGGATACGTGGAAACCCTGGATGGCCGGAGACTGTATCTGCCTGACATCAAGAGCAGCAAC
GGCGCCAGAAGAGCCGCCGCTGAGAGAGCTGCTATCAACGCCCCTATGCAGGGCACCGCCGCCGACATCA
TCAAGCGGGCCATGATCGCCGTGGACGCCTGGCTGCAGGCCGAGCAGCCTAGAGTGCGGATGATCATGCA
GGTGCACGACGAGCTGGTGTTTGAGGTGCACAAGGACGACGTGGATGCTGTGGCCAAGCAGATTCACCAG
CTGATGGAAAATTGCACCAGACTGGACGTGCCACTGCTGGTCGAGGTTGGAAGCGGAGAGAATTGGGACC
AGGCCCACTCTGGCGGCTCAAAAAGAACCGCCGACGGCAGCGAATTCGAGTCTCCCAAGAAGAAGAGGAA
AGTCTGACCGGTCATCATCACCATCACCATTGAGTTTAAACCCGCTGATCAGCCTCGACTGTGCCTTCTA
GTTGCCAGCCATCTGTTGTTTGCCCCTCCCCCGTGCCTTCCTTGACCCTGGAAGGTGCCACTCCCACTGT
CCTTTCCTAATAAAATGAGGAAATTGCATCGCATTGTCTGAGTAGGTGTCATTCTATTCTGGGGGGTGGG
GTGGGGCAGGACAGCAAGGGGGAGGATTGGGAAGACAATAGCAGGCATGCTGGGGATGCGGTGGGCTCTA
TGGCTTCTGAGGCGGAAAGAACCAGCTGGGGCTCGATACCGTCGACCTCTAGCTAGAGCTTGGCGTAATC
ATGGTCATAGCTGTTTCCTGTGTGAAATTGTTATCCGCTCACAATTCCACACAACATACGAGCCGGAAGC
ATAAAGTGTAAAGCCTAGGGTGCCTAATGAGTGAGCTAACTCACATTAATTGCGTTGCGCTCACTGCCCG
CTTTCCAGTCGGGAAACCTGTCGTGCCAGCTGCATTAATGAATCGGCCAACGCGCGGGGAGAGGCGGTTT
GCGTATTGGGCGCTCTTCCGCTTCCTCGCTCACTGACTCGCTGCGCTCGGTCGTTCGGCTGCGGCGAGCG
GTATCAGCTCACTCAAAGGCGGTAATACGGTTATCCACAGAATCAGGGGATAACGCAGGAAAGAACATGT
GAGCAAAAGGCCAGCAAAAGGCCAGGAACCGTAAAAAGGCCGCGTTGCTGGCGTTTTTCCATAGGCTCCG
CCCCCCTGACGAGCATCACAAAAATCGACGCTCAAGTCAGAGGTGGCGAAACCCGACAGGACTATAAAGA
TACCAGGCGTTTCCCCCTGGAAGCTCCCTCGTGCGCTCTCCTGTTCCGACCCTGCCGCTTACCGGATACC
TGTCCGCCTTTCTCCCTTCGGGAAGCGTGGCGCTTTCTCATAGCTCACGCTGTAGGTATCTCAGTTCGGT
GTAGGTCGTTCGCTCCAAGCTGGGCTGTGTGCACGAACCCCCCGTTCAGCCCGACCGCTGCGCCTTATCC
GGTAACTATCGTCTTGAGTCCAACCCGGTAAGACACGACTTATCGCCACTGGCAGCAGCCACTGGTAACA
GGATTAGCAGAGCGAGGTATGTAGGCGGTGCTACAGAGTTCTTGAAGTGGTGGCCTAACTACGGCTACAC
TAGAAGAACAGTATTTGGTATCTGCGCTCTGCTGAAGCCAGTTACCTTCGGAAAAAGAGTTGGTAGCTCT
TGATCCGGCAAACAAACCACCGCTGGTAGCGGTGGTTTTTTTGTTTGCAAGCAGCAGATTACGCGCAGAA
AAAAAGGATCTCAAGAAGATCCTTTGATCTTTTCTACGGGGTCTGACGCTCAGTGGAACGAAAACTCACG
TTAAGGGATTTTGGTCATGAGATTATCAAAAAGGATCTTCACCTAGATCCTTTTAAATTAAAAATGAAGT
TTTAAATCAATCTAAAGTATATATGAGTAAACTTGGTCTGACAGTTACCAATGCTTAATCAGTGAGGCAC
CTATCTCAGCGATCTGTCTATTTCGTTCATCCATAGTTGCCTGACTCCCCGTCGTGTAGATAACTACGAT
ACGGGAGGGCTTACCATCTGGCCCCAGTGCTGCAATGATACCGCGCGAACCACGCTCACCGGCTCCAGAT
TTATCAGCAATAAACCAGCCAGCCGGAAGGGCCGAGCGCAGAAGTGGTCCTGCAACTTTATCCGCCTCCA
TCCAGTCTATTAATTGTTGCCGGGAAGCTAGAGTAAGTAGTTCGCCAGTTAATAGTTTGCGCAACGTTGT
TGCCATTGCTACAGGCATCGTGGTGTCACGCTCGTCGTTTGGTATGGCTTCATTCAGCTCCGGTTCCCAA
CGATCAAGGCGAGTTACATGATCCCCCATGTTGTGCAAAAAAGCGGTTAGCTCCTTCGGTCCTCCGATCG
TTGTCAGAAGTAAGTTGGCCGCAGTGTTATCACTCATGGTTATGGCAGCACTGCATAATTCTCTTACTGT
CATGCCATCCGTAAGATGCTTTTCTGTGACTGGTGAGTACTCAACCAAGTCATTCTGAGAATAGTGTATG
CGGCGACCGAGTTGCTCTTGCCCGGCGTCAATACGGGATAATACCGCGCCACATAGCAGAACTTTAAAAG
TGCTCATCATTGGAAAACGTTCTTCGGGGCGAAAACTCTCAAGGATCTTACCGCTGTTGAGATCCAGTTC
GATGTAACCCACTCGTGCACCCA
